>Addgene plasmid #144355 | TFORF2895 | addgene full sequence | sequence record 353692 | Addgene NGS Result
GGCTCCGGTGCCCGTCAGTGGGCAGAGCGCACATCGCCCACAGTCCCCGAGAAGTTGGGGGGAGGGGTCG
GCAATTGAACCGGTGCCTAGAGAAGGTGGCGCGGGGTAAACTGGGAAAGTGATGTCGTGTACTGGCTCCG
CCTTTTTCCCGAGGGTGGGGGAGAACCGTATATAAGTGCAGTAGTCGCCGTGAACGTTCTTTTTCGCAAC
GGGTTTGCCGCCAGAACACAGGTAAGTGCCGTGTGTGGTTCCCGCGGGCCTGGCCTCTTTACGGGTTATG
GCCCTTGCGTGCCTTGAATTACTTCCACCTGGCTGCAGTACGTGATTCTTGATCCCGAGCTTCGGGTTGG
AAGTGGGTGGGAGAGTTCGAGGCCTTGCGCTTAAGGAGCCCCTTCGCCTCGTGCTTGAGTTGAGGCCTGG
CCTGGGCGCTGGGGCCGCCGCGTGCGAATCTGGTGGCACCTTCGCGCCTGTCTCGCTGCTTTCGATAAGT
CTCTAGCCATTTAAAATTTTTGATGACCTGCTGCGACGCTTTTTTTCTGGCAAGATAGTCTTGTAAATGC
GGGCCAAGATCTGCACACTGGTATTTCGGTTTTTGGGGCCGCGGGCGGCGACGGGGCCCGTGCGTCCCAG
CGCACATGTTCGGCGAGGCGGGGCCTGCGAGCGCGGCCACCGAGAATCGGACGGGGGTAGTCTCAAGCTG
GCCGGCCTGCTCTGGTGCCTGGCCTCGCGCCGCCGTGTATCGCCCCGCCCTGGGCGGCAAGGCTGGCCCG
GTCGGCACCAGTTGCGTGAGCGGAAAGATGGCCGCTTCCCGGCCCTGCTGCAGGGAGCTCAAAATGGAGG
ACGCGGCGCTCGGGAGAGCGGGCGGGTGAGTCACCCACACAAAGGAAAAGGGCCTTTCCGTCCTCAGCCG
TCGCTTCATGTGACTCCACGGAGTACCGGGCGCCGTCCAGGCACCTCGATTAGTTCTCGAGCTTTTGGAG
TACGTCGTCTTTAGGTTGGGGGGAGGGGTTTTATGCGATGGAGTTTCCCCACACTGAGTGGGTGGAGACT
GAAGTTAGGCCAGCTTGGCACTTGATGTAATTCTCCTTGGAATTTGCCCTTTTTGAGTTTGGATCTTGGT
TCATTCTCAAGCCTCAGACAGTGGTTCAAAGTTTTTTTCTTCCATTTCAGGTGTCGTGAGGCTAGCACCG
CCACCATGGCCGCCAACATGTACAGGGTCGGAGACTACGTCTACTTTGAGAACTCCTCCAGCAACCCATA
CCTGATCCGGAGAATCGAGGAGCTCAACAAGACGGCCAATGGGAACGTGGAGGCCAAAGTGGTGTGCTTC
TACCGGAGGCGGGACATCTCCAGCACCCTCATCGCCCTGGCCGACAAGCACGCAACCCTGTCAGTCTGCT
ATAAGGCCGGACCGGGGGCGGACAACGGCGAGGAAGGGGAAATAGAAGAGGAAATGGAGAACCCGGAAAT
GGTGGACCTGCCCGAGAAACTAAAGCACCAGCTGCGGCATCGGGAGCTGTTCCTCTCCCGGCAGCTGGAG
TCTCTGCCCGCCACGCACATCAGGGGCAAGTGCAGCGTCACCCTGCTCAACGAGACCGAGTCGCTCAAGT
CCTACCTGGAGCGGGAGGATTTCTTCTTCTATTCTCTAGTCTACGACCCACAGCAGAAGACCCTGCTGGC
AGATAAAGGAGAGATTCGAGTAGGAAACCGGTACCAGGCAGACATCACCGACTTGTTAAAAGAAGGCGAG
GAGGATGGCCGAGACCAGTCCAGGTTGGAGACCCAGGTGTGGGAGGCGCACAACCCACTCACAGACAAGC
AGATCGACCAGTTCCTGGTGGTGGCCCGCTCTGTGGGCACCTTCGCACGGGCCCTGGACTGCAGCAGCTC
CGTCCGACAGCCCAGCCTGCACATGAGCGCCGCAGCTGCCTCCCGAGACATCACCCTGTTCCACGCCATG
GATACTCTCCACAAGAACATCTACGACATCTCCAAGGCCATCTCGGCGCTGGTGCCGCAGGGCGGGCCCG
TGCTCTGCAGGGACGAGATGGAGGAGTGGTCTGCATCAGAGGCCAACCTTTTCGAGGAAGCCCTGGAAAA
ATATGGGAAGGATTTCACGGACATTCAGCAAGATTTTCTCCCGTGGAAGTCGCTGACCAGCATCATTGAG
TACTACTACATGTGGAAGACCACCGACAGATACGTGCAGCAGAAACGCTTGAAAGCAGCTGAAGCTGAGA
GCAAGTTAAAGCAAGTTTATATTCCCAACTATAACAAGCCAAATCCGAACCAAATCAGCGTCAACAACGT
CAAGGCCGGTGTGGTGAACGGCACGGGGGCGCCGGGCCAGAGCCCTGGGGCTGGCCGGGCCTGCGAGAGC
TGTTACACCACACAGTCTTACCAGTGGTATTCTTGGGGTCCCCCTAACATGCAGTGTCGTCTCTGCGCAT
CTTGTTGGACATATTGGAAGAAATATGGTGGCTTGAAAATGCCAACCCGGTTAGATGGAGAGAGGCCAGG
ACCAAACCGCAGTAACATGAGTCCCCACGGCCTCCCAGCCCGGAGCAGCGGGAGCCCCAAGTTTGCCATG
AAGACCAGGCAGGCTTTCTATCTGCACACGACGAAGCTGACGCGGATCGCCCGGCGCCTGTGCCGTGAGA
TCCTGCGCCCGTGGCACGCTGCGCGGCACCCCTACCTGCCCATCAACAGCGCGGCCATCAAGGCCGAGTG
CACGGCGCGGCTGCCCGAAGCCTCCCAGAGCCCGCTGGTGCTGAAGCAGGCGGTACGCAAGCCGCTGGAA
GCCGTGCTTCGGTATCTTGAGACCCACCCCCGCCCCCCCAAGCCTGACCCCGTGAAAAGCGTGTCCAGCG
TGCTCAGCAGCCTGACGCCCGCCAAGGTGGCCCCCGTCATCAACAACGGCTCCCCCACCATCCTGGGCAA
GCGCAGCTACGAGCAGCACAACGGGGTGGACGGCAACATGAAGAAGCGCCTCTTGATGCCCAGTAGGGGT
CTGGCAAACCACGGACAGGCCAGGCACATGGGACCAAGCCGGAACCTCCTGCTCAACGGGAAGTCCTACC
CCACCAAAGTGCGCCTGATCCGGGGGGGCTCCCTGCCCCCAGTCAAGCGGCGGCGGATGAACTGGATCGA
CGCCCCGGATGACGTGTTCTACATGGCCACAGAGGAGACCAGGAAGATCCGCAAGCTGCTCTCATCCTCG
GAAACCAAGCGTGCTGCCCGCCGGCCCTACAAGCCCATCGCCCTGCGCCAGAGCCAGGCCCTGCCGCCGC
GGCCACCGCCACCTGCGCCCGTCAACGACGAGCCCATCGTCATCGAGGACTAGTAATGAACTAGTCCGTA
ACTTGAAAGTATTTCGATTTCTTGGCTTTATATATCTTGTGGAAAGGACGACGATATTCCAACTGCGAAA
GTCGAACGCGTTAAGTCGACAATCAACCTCTGGATTACAAAATTTGTGAAAGATTGACTGGTATTCTTAA
CTATGTTGCTCCTTTTACGCTATGTGGATACGCTGCTTTAATGCCTTTGTATCATGCTATTGCTTCCCGT
ATGGCTTTCATTTTCTCCTCCTTGTATAAATCCTGGTTGCTGTCTCTTTATGAGGAGTTGTGGCCCGTTG
TCAGGCAACGTGGCGTGGTGTGCACTGTGTTTGCTGACGCAACCCCCACTGGTTGGGGCATTGCCACCAC
CTGTCAGCTCCTTTCCGGGACTTTCGCTTTCCCCCTCCCTATTGCCACGGCGGAACTCATCGCCGCCTGC
CTTGCCCGCTGCTGGACAGGGGCTCGGCTGTTGGGCACTGACAATTCCGTGGTGTTGTCGGGGAAATCAT
CGTCCTTTCCTTGGCTGCTCGCCTGTGTTGCCACCTGGATTCTGCGCGGGACGTCCTTCTGCTACGTCCC
TTCGGCCCTCAATCCAGCGGACCTTCCTTCCCGCGGCCTGCTGCCGGCTCTGCGGCCTCTTCCGCGTCTT
CGCCTTCGCCCTCAGACGAGTCGGATCTCCCTTTGGGCCGCCTCCCCGCGTCGACTTTAAGACCAATGAC
TTACAAGGCAGCTGTAGATCTTAGCCACTTTTTAAAAGAAAAGGGGGGACTGGAAGGGCTAATTCACTCC
CAACGAAGACAAGATCTGCTTTTTGCTTGTACTGGGTCTCTCTGGTTAGACCAGATCTGAGCCTGGGAGC
TCTCTGGCTAACTAGGGAACCCACTGCTTAAGCCTCAATAAAGCTTGCCTTGAGTGCTTCAAGTAGTGTG
TGCCCGTCTGTTGTGTGACTCTGGTAACTAGAGATCCCTCAGACCCTTTTAGTCAGTGTGGAAAATCTCT
AGCAGTACGTATAGTAGTTCATGTCATCTTATTATTCAGTATTTATAACTTGCAAAGAAATGAATATCAG
AGAGTGAGAGGAACTTGTTTATTGCAGCTTATAATGGTTACAAATAAAGCAATAGCATCACAAATTTCAC
AAATAAAGCATTTTTTTCACTGCATTCTAGTTGTGGTTTGTCCAAACTCATCAATGTATCTTATCATGTC
TGGCTCTAGCTATCCCGCCCCTAACTCCGCCCATCCCGCCCCTAACTCCGCCCAGTTCCGCCCATTCTCC
GCCCCATGGCTGACTAATTTTTTTTATTTATGCAGAGGCCGAGGCCGCCTCGGCCTCTGAGCTATTCCAG
AAGTAGTGAGGAGGCTTTTTTGGAGGCCTAGGGACGTACCCAATTCGCCCTATAGTGAGTCGTATTACGC
GCGCTCACTGGCCGTCGTTTTACAACGTCGTGACTGGGAAAACCCTGGCGTTACCCAACTTAATCGCCTT
GCAGCACATCCCCCTTTCGCCAGCTGGCGTAATAGCGAAGAGGCCCGCACCGATCGCCCTTCCCAACAGT
TGCGCAGCCTGAATGGCGAATGGG
[124 nt withheld, positions 4925-5048]
C
[91 nt withheld, positions 5050-5140]
A
[49 nt withheld, positions 5142-5190]
CCTTTGACGTTGGAGTCCACGTTCTTT
[37 nt withheld, positions 5218-5254]
ACCCTATCTCGGTCTATTCTTTTGATTTATAAGGGATTTTGCCGATTTCGGCCTATTGGTTAAAAAATGA
GCTGATTTAACAAAAATTTAACGCGAATTTTAACAAAATATTAACGCTTACAATTTAGGTGGCACTTTTC
GGGGAAATGTGCGCGGAACCCCTATTTGTTTATTTTTCTAAATACATTCAAATATGTATCCGCTCATGAG
ACAATAACCCTGATAAATGCTTCAATAATATTGAAAAAGGAAGAGTATGAGTATTCAACATTTCCGTGTC
GCCCTTATTCCCTTTTTTGCGGCATTTTGCCTTCCTGTTTTTGCTCACCCAGAAACGCTGGTGAAAGTAA
AAGATGCTGAAGATCAGTTGGGTGCACGAGTGGGTTACATCGAACTGGATCTCAACAGCGGTAAGATCCT
TGAGAGTTTTCGCCCCGAAGAACGTTTTCCAATGATGAGCACTTTTAAAGTTCTGCTATGTGGCGCGGTA
TTATCCCGTATTGACGCCGGGCAAGAGCAACTCGGTCGCCGCATACACTATTCTCAGAATGACTTGGTTG
AGTACTCACCAGTCACAGAAAAGCATCTTACGGATGGCATGACAGTAAGAGAATTATGCAGTGCTGCCAT
AACCATGAGTGATAACACTGCGGCCAACTTACTTCTGACAACGATCGGAGGACCGAAGGAGCTAACCGCT
TTTTTGCACAACATGGGGGATCATGTAACTCGCCTTGATCGTTGGGAACCGGAGCTGAATGAAGCCATAC
CAAACGACGAGCGTGACACCACGATGCCTGTAGCAATGGCAACAACGTTGCGCAAACTATTAACTGGCGA
ACTACTTACTCTAGCTTCCCGGCAACAATTAATAGACTGGATGGAGGCGGATAAAGTTGCAGGACCACTT
CTGCGCTCGGCCCTTCCGGCTGGCTGGTTTATTGCTGATAAATCTGGAGCCGGTGAGCGTGGGTCTCGCG
GTATCATTGCAGCACTGGGGCCAGATGGTAAGCCCTCCCGTATCGTAGTTATCTACACGACGGGGAGTCA
GGCAACTATGGATGAACGAAATAGACAGATCGCTGAGATAGGTGCCTCACTGATTAAGCATTGGTAACTG
TCAGACCAAGTTTACTCATATATACTTTAGATTGATTTAAAACTTCATTTTTAATTTAAAAGGATCTAGG
TGAAGATCCTTTTTGATAATCTCATGACCAAAATCCCTTAACGTGAGTTTTCGTTCCACTGAGCGTCAGA
CCCCGTAGAAAAGATCAAAGGATCTTCTTGAGATCCTTTTTTTCTGCGCGTAATCTGCTGCTTGCAAACA
AAAAAACCACCGCTACCAGCGGTGGTTTGTTTGCCGGATCAAGAGCTACCAACTCTTTTTCCGAAGGTAA
CTGGCTTCAGCAGAGCGCAGATACCAAATACTGTTCTTCTAGTGTAGCCGTAGTTAGGCCACCACTTCAA
GAACTCTGTAGCACCGCCTACATACCTCGCTCTGCTAATCCTGTTACCAGTGGCTGCTGCCAGTGGCGAT
AAGTCGTGTCTTACCGGGTTGGACTCAAGACGATAGTTACCGGATAAGGCGCAGCGGTCGGGCTGAACGG
GGGGTTCGTGCACACAGCCCAGCTTGGAGCGAACGACCTACACCGAACTGAGATACCTACAGCGTGAGCT
ATGAGAAAGCGCCACGCTTCCCGAAGGGAGAAAGGCGGACAGGTATCCGGTAAGCGGCAGGGTCGGAACA
GGAGAGCGCACGAGGGAGCTTCCAGGGGGAAACGCCTGGTATCTTTATAGTCCTGTCGGGTTTCGCCACC
TCTGACTTGAGCGTCGATTTTTGTGATGCTCGTCAGGGGGGCGGAGCCTATGGAAAAACGCCAGCAACGC
GGCCTTTTTACGGTTCCTGGCCTTTTGCTGGCCTTTTGCTCACATGTTCTTTCCTGCGTTATCCCCTGAT
TCTGTGGATAACCGTATTACCGCCTTTGAGTGAGCTGATACCGCTCGCCGCAGCCGAACGACCGAGCGCA
GCGAGTCAGTGAGCGAGGAAGCGGAAGAGCGCCCAATACGCAAACCGCCTCTCCCCGCGCGTTGGCCGAT
TCATTAATGCAGCTGGCACGACAGGTTTCCCGACTGGAAAGCGGGCAGTGAGCGCAACGCAATTAATGTG
AGTTAGCTCACTCATTAGGCACCCCAGGCTTTACACTTTATGCTTCCGGCTCGTATGTTGTGTGGAATTG
TGAGCGGATAACAATTTCACACAGGAAACAGCTATGACCATGATTACGCCAAGCGCGCAATTAACCCTCA
CTAAAGGGAACAAAAGCTGGAGCTGCAAGCTTAATGTAGTCTTATGCAATACTCTTGTAGTCTTGCAACA
TGGTAACGATGAGTTAGCAACATGCCTTACAAGGAGAGAAAAAGCACCGTGCATGCCGATTGGTGGAAGT
AAGGTGGTACGATCGTGCCTTATTAGGAAGGCAACAGACGGGTCTGACATGGATTGGACGAACCACTGAA
TTGCCGCATTGCAGAGATATTGTATTTAAGTGCCTAGCTCGATACATAAACGGGTCTCTCTGGTTAGACC
AGATCTGAGCCTGGGAGCTCTCTGGCTAACTAGGGAACCCACTGCTTAAGCCTCAATAAAGCTTGCCTTG
AGTGCTTCAAGTAGTGTGTGCCCGTCTGTTGTGTGACTCTGGTAACTAGAGATCCCTCAGACCCTTTTAG
TCAGTGTGGAAAATCTCTAGCAGTGGCGCCCGAACAGGGACTTGAAAGCGAAAGGGAAACCAGAGGAGCT
CTCTCGACGCAGGACTCGGCTTGCTGAAGCGCGCACGGCAAGAGGCGAGGGGCGGCGACTGGTGAGTACG
CCAAAAATTTTGACTAGCGGAGGCTAGAAGGAGAGAGATGGGTGCGAGAGCGTCAGTATTAAGCGGGGGA
GAATTAGATCGCGATGGGAAAAAATTCGGTTAAGGCCAGGGGGAAAGAAAAAATATAAATTAAAACATAT
AGTATGGGCAAGCAGGGAGCTAGAACGATTCGCAGTTAATCCTGGCCTGTTAGAAACATCAGAAGGCTGT
AGACAAATACTGGGACAGCTACAACCATCCCTTCAGACAGGATCAGAAGAACTTAGATCATTATATAATA
CAGTAGCAACCCTCTATTGTGTGCATCAAAGGATAGAGATAAAAGACACCAAGGAAGCTTTAGACAAGAT
AGAGGAAGAGCAAAACAAAAGTAAGACCACCGCACAGCAAGCGGCCGCTGATCTTCAGACCTGGAGGAGG
AGATATGAGGGACAATTGGAGAAGTGAATTATATAAATATAAAGTAGTAAAAATTGAACCATTAGGAGTA
GCACCCACCAAGGCAAAGAGAAGAGTGGTGCAGAGAGAAAAAAGAGCAGTGGGAATAGGAGCTTTGTTCC
TTGGGTTCTTGGGAGCAGCAGGAAGCACTATGGGCGCAGCGTCAATGACGCTGACGGTACAGGCCAGACA
ATTATTGTCTGGTATAGTGCAGCAGCAGAACAATTTGCTGAGGGCTATTGAGGCGCAACAGCATCTGTTG
CAACTCACAGTCTGGGGCATCAAGCAGCTCCAGGCAAGAATCCTGGCTGTGGAAAGATACCTAAAGGATC
AACAGCTCCTGGGGATTTGGGGTTGCTCTGGAAAACTCATTTGCACCACTGCTGTGCCTTGGAATGCTAG
TTGGAGTAATAAATCTCTGGAACAGATTTGGAATCACACGACCTGGATGGAGTGGGACAGAGAAATTAAC
AATTACACAAGCTTAATACACTCCTTAATTGAAGAATCGCAAAACCAGCAAGAAAAGAATGAACAAGAAT
TATTGGAATTAGATAAATGGGCAAGTTTGTGGAATTGGTTTAACATAACAAATTGGCTGTGGTATATAAA
ATTATTCATAATGATAGTAGGAGGCTTGGTAGGTTTAAGAATAGTTTTTGCTGTACTTTCTATAGTGAAT
AGAGTTAGGCAGGGATATTCACCATTATCGTTTCAGACCCACCTCCCAACCCCGAGGGGACCCATGCATT
GCATCTCAATTAGTCAGCAACCAGGTGTGGAAAGTCCCCAGGCTCCCCAGCAGGCAGAAGTATGCAAAGC
ATGCGTCTCAATTAGTCAGCAACCATAGTCCCGCCCCTAACTCCGCCCATCCCGCCCCTAACTCCGCCCA
GTTCCGCCCATTCTCCGCCCCATGGCTGACTAATTTTTTTTATTTATGCAGAGGCCGAGGCCGCCTCGGC
CTCTGAGCTATTCCAGAAGTAGTGAGGAGGCTTTTTTGGAGGCCTAGGCTTTTGCAAAAAGCTTTCTAGA
GGTACCACCGGAGCTTACCATGACCGAGTACAAGCCCACGGTGCGCCTCGCCACCCGCGACGACGTCCCC
AGGGCCGTACGCACCCTCGCCGCCGCGTTCGCCGACTACCCCGCCACGCGCCACACCGTCGATCCGGACC
GCCACATCGAGCGGGTCACCGAGCTGCAAGAACTCTTCCTCACGCGCGTCGGGCTCGACATCGGCAAGGT
GTGGGTCGCGGACGACGGCGCCGCCGTGGCGGTCTGGACCACGCCGGAGAGCGTCGAAGCGGGGGCGGTG
TTCGCCGAGATCGGCCCGCGCATGGCCGAGTTGAGCGGTTCCCGGCTGGCCGCGCAGCAACAGATGGAAG
GCCTCCTGGCGCCGCACCGGCCCAAGGAGCCCGCGTGGTTCCTGGCCACCGTCGGCGTCTCGCCCGACCA
CCAGGGCAAGGGTCTGGGCAGCGCCGTCGTGCTCCCCGGAGTGGAGGCGGCCGAGCGCGCCGGGGTGCCC
GCCTTCCTGGAGACCTCCGCGCCCCGCAACCTCCCCTTCTACGAGCGGCTCGGCTTCACCGTCACCGCCG
ACGTCGAGGTGCCCGAAGGACCGCGCACCTGGTGCATGACCCGCAAGCCCGGTGCCAGTTAACGAATTCT
AGATCTTGAGACAAATGGCAGTATTCATCCACAATTTTAAAAGAAAAGGGGGGATTGGGGGGTACAGTGC
AGGGGAAAGAATAGTAGACATAATAGCAACAGACATACAAACTAAAGAATTACAAAAACAAATTACAAAA
ATTCAAAATTTTCGGGTTTATTACAGGGACAGCAGAGATCCACTTTGGCGCCGGCTCGAGGCCTGCAGGT
GCAAAGATGGATAAAGTTTTAAACAGAGAGGAATCTTTGCAGCTAATGGACCTTCTAGGTCTTGAAAGGA
GTGGGAATT
Features (pLannotate 1.2.2; 31 found; start..end, strand, type, name):
      1..1179    +  promoter       EF-1α promoter: strong constitutive promoter for human elongation factor EF-1α
   1196..3340    +  CDS            MTA1: MTA1_HUMAN - Experimental evidence at protein level: Swiss-Prot protein existence level 1. Transcriptional coregulator which can act as both a transcriptional corepressor and coactivator. As a part of the histone- deacetylase multiprotein complex (NuRD), regulates transcription of its targets by modifying the acetylation status of the target chromatin and cofactor accessibility to the target DNA. In conjunction with other components of NuRD, acts as a transcriptional corepressor of BRCA1, ESR1, TFF1 and CDKN1A. Acts as a transcriptional coactivator of BCAS3, PAX5 and SUMO2, independent of the
   3356..3409    +  promoter       U6 promoter (fragment): RNA polymerase III promoter for human U6 snRNA
   3451..4039    +  misc_feature   WPRE: woodchuck hepatitis virus posttranscriptional regulatory element
   4090..4109    +  misc_feature   cPPT/CTS (fragment): central polypurine tract and central termination sequence of HIV-1
   4111..4344    +  LTR            3' LTR (ΔU3): self-inactivating 3' long terminal repeat (LTR) from HIV-1
   4422..4543    +  polyA_signal   SV40 poly(A) signal: SV40 polyadenylation signal
   4583..4718    +  rep_origin     SV40 ori: SV40 origin of replication
   4739..4757    -  promoter       T7 promoter: promoter for bacteriophage T7 RNA polymerase
   4765..4920    +  CDS            lacZα (fragment): LacZα fragment of β-galactosidase; lacZ fragment
   4925..5353    +  rep_origin     f1 ori (sequence partly withheld): f1 bacteriophage origin of replication; arrow indicates direction of (+) strand synthesis
   5406..5510    +  promoter       AmpR promoter: bla
   5511..6371    +  CDS            AmpR: β-lactamase; bla; confers resistance to ampicillin, carbenicillin, and related antibiotics
   6542..7130    +  rep_origin     ori: high-copy-number ColE1/pMB1/pBR322/pUC origin of replication
   7313..7405    +  CDS            lacI (fragment): lac repressor; lacI; The lac repressor binds to the lac operator to inhibit transcription in E. coli. This inhibition can be relieved by adding lactose or isopropyl-β-D-thiogalactopyranoside (IPTG).
   7418..7439    +  protein_bind   CAP binding site: CAP binding activates transcription in the presence of cAMP. E. coli catabolite activator protein
   7454..7484    +  promoter       lac promoter: promoter for the E. coli lac operon
   7492..7508    +  protein_bind   lac operator: The lac repressor binds to the lac operator to inhibit transcription in E. coli. This inhibition can be relieved by adding lactose or isopropyl-β-D-thiogalactopyranoside (IPTG). lac repressor encoded by lacI
   7553..7571    +  promoter       T3 promoter: promoter for bacteriophage T3 RNA polymerase
   7599..7825    +  promoter       RSV promoter: Rous sarcoma virus enhancer/promoter
   7826..8006    +  LTR            5' LTR (truncated): truncated 5' long terminal repeat (LTR) from HIV-1
   8053..8178    +  misc_feature   HIV-1 Ψ: packaging signal of human immunodeficiency virus type 1
   8162..8525    +  CDS            HIV-1 gag (fragment): gag protein from human immunodeficiency virus 1; gag
   8671..8904    +  misc_feature   RRE: The Rev response element (RRE) of HIV-1 allows for Rev-dependent mRNA export from the nucleus to the cytoplasm.
   9281..9307    +  CDS            Rev (fragment): human immunodeficiency virus 1 (HIV-1) Rev protein; rev; enhances nuclear export of unspliced and incompletely spliced viral mRNAs
   9314..9337    +  promoter       SV40 promoter (fragment): SV40 early promoter
   9338..9409    +  promoter       SV40 promoter (fragment): SV40 enhancer and early promoter
   9433..9568    +  rep_origin     SV40 ori: SV40 origin of replication
   9614..10210   +  CDS            PuroR (fragment): puromycin N-acetyltransferase; pac from Streptomyces; confers resistance to puromycin
  10259..10376   +  misc_feature   cPPT/CTS: central polypurine tract and central termination sequence of HIV-1
  10441..10507   +  CDS            small t antigen (fragment): SV40 (simian virus 40) small t antigen
