[The description below was written by a language model from this plasmid's Addgene catalogue record and pLannotate feature annotations shown in this document.]
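Description:
TFORF2895 is a lentiviral mammalian expression plasmid built on the pLX_TRC317 backbone and belongs to a barcoded library of transcription factor open reading frames. It carries the human MTA1 coding sequence, a component of the NuRD histone deacetylase complex that can act as either a transcriptional corepressor or coactivator. The ORF was made synthetically and is driven by the strong constitutive EF-1α promoter. According to the catalogue entry, each clone in the collection carries a unique 24-bp barcode so that the transcription factor can be identified in pooled screens. The feature table does not annotate the barcode itself, though a short match to U6 promoter sequence lies between the ORF and the WPRE. The WPRE downstream of the ORF enhances transcript stability and expression.

The viral portion follows a third-generation, self-inactivating design. An RSV promoter fused to a truncated HIV-1 5' LTR drives genomic RNA production in packaging cells, followed by the Ψ packaging signal with a partial gag sequence, the RRE for Rev-dependent nuclear export, and a cPPT/CTS. A ΔU3 3' LTR inactivates the LTR promoter after integration. Upstream of the EF-1α cassette, an SV40 early promoter/origin region drives puromycin N-acetyltransferase, allowing selection of transduced cells with puromycin. In bacteria the plasmid is maintained through a high-copy ColE1/pUC-type origin and ampicillin resistance, and an f1 origin and residual lac and phage promoter elements are also present. The depositor notes that recombination can occur during propagation, as is common with LTR-containing plasmids. The construct is intended for MTA1 overexpression, alone or within pooled screens of directed differentiation.
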