Addgene plasmid #144355: TFORF2895
Purpose: Lentiviral vector for overexpressing transcription factor ORFs with unique 24-bp barcodes. Barcodes facilitate identification of transcription factors in pooled screens.
Depositing lab: Feng Zhang. Depositing organization: Broad Institute. Publication: A transcription factor atlas of directed differentiation. Joung J, Ma S, Tay T, Geiger-Schuller KR, Kirchgatterer PC, Verdine VK, Guo B, Arias-Garcia MA, Allen WE, Singh A, Kuksenko O, Abudayyeh OO, Gootenberg JS, Fu Z, Macrae RK, Buenrostro JD, Regev A, Zhang F. Cell. 2023 Jan 5;186(1):209-229.e26. doi: 10.1016/j.cell.2022.11.026. PubMed 36608654.
Backbone
  Vector backbone: pLX_TRC317
  Backbone manufacturer: Broad Institute Genetic Perturbation Platform
  Backbone size w/o insert (bp): 8264
  Vector type: Mammalian Expression, Lentiviral
  Selectable markers: Puromycin
Growth in bacteria
  Bacterial resistance: Ampicillin, 100 μg/mL
  Growth temperature: 37°C
  Growth strain: NEB Stable
  Copy number: High Copy
Gene/Insert
  Gene/Insert name: MTA1
  Species: H. sapiens (human)
  Insert size (bp): 2249
  Entrez Gene: MTA1
  Promoter: EF1a
  Cloning method: Unknown
  Sequencing primers: 5′ GGGTGGAGACTGAAGTTAGGCCAG; 3′ CACATAGCGTAAAAGGAGCAACATAG
Terms and licenses: Academic/Nonprofit Terms; Industry Terms: Not Available to Industry
Depositor comments: NM_004689,ENST00000331320 . The transcription factor ORF portion of this plasmid was synthesized by Genewiz. Please test multiple small colonies in case of plasmid recombination. To make this collection available in a timely manner, a portion of this collection was not fully sequenced by Addgene. If an Addgene verified full plasmid sequence is not available, please contact us prior to placing an order to request the full sequence.
How to cite: TFORF2895 was a gift from Feng Zhang (Addgene plasmid # 144355 ; http://n2t.net/addgene:144355 ; RRID:Addgene_144355)
