>Addgene plasmid #144355 | TFORF2895 | depositor partial sequence | sequence record 285180 | Insert
ACCGCCACCATGGCCGCCAACATGTACAGGGTCGGAGACTACGTCTACTTTGAGAACTCCTCCAGCAACC
CATACCTGATCCGGAGAATCGAGGAGCTCAACAAGACGGCCAATGGGAACGTGGAGGCCAAAGTGGTGTG
CTTCTACCGGAGGCGGGACATCTCCAGCACCCTCATCGCCCTGGCCGACAAGCACGCAACCCTGTCAGTC
TGCTATAAGGCCGGACCGGGGGCGGACAACGGCGAGGAAGGGGAAATAGAAGAGGAAATGGAGAACCCGG
AAATGGTGGACCTGCCCGAGAAACTAAAGCACCAGCTGCGGCATCGGGAGCTGTTCCTCTCCCGGCAGCT
GGAGTCTCTGCCCGCCACGCACATCAGGGGCAAGTGCAGCGTCACCCTGCTCAACGAGACCGAGTCGCTC
AAGTCCTACCTGGAGCGGGAGGATTTCTTCTTCTATTCTCTAGTCTACGACCCACAGCAGAAGACCCTGC
TGGCAGATAAAGGAGAGATTCGAGTAGGAAACCGGTACCAGGCAGACATCACCGACTTGTTAAAAGAAGG
CGAGGAGGATGGCCGAGACCAGTCCAGGTTGGAGACCCAGGTGTGGGAGGCGCACAACCCACTCACAGAC
AAGCAGATCGACCAGTTCCTGGTGGTGGCCCGCTCTGTGGGCACCTTCGCACGGGCCCTGGACTGCAGCA
GCTCCGTCCGACAGCCCAGCCTGCACATGAGCGCCGCAGCTGCCTCCCGAGACATCACCCTGTTCCACGC
CATGGATACTCTCCACAAGAACATCTACGACATCTCCAAGGCCATCTCGGCGCTGGTGCCGCAGGGCGGG
CCCGTGCTCTGCAGGGACGAGATGGAGGAGTGGTCTGCATCAGAGGCCAACCTTTTCGAGGAAGCCCTGG
AAAAATATGGGAAGGATTTCACGGACATTCAGCAAGATTTTCTCCCGTGGAAGTCGCTGACCAGCATCAT
TGAGTACTACTACATGTGGAAGACCACCGACAGATACGTGCAGCAGAAACGCTTGAAAGCAGCTGAAGCT
GAGAGCAAGTTAAAGCAAGTTTATATTCCCAACTATAACAAGCCAAATCCGAACCAAATCAGCGTCAACA
ACGTCAAGGCCGGTGTGGTGAACGGCACGGGGGCGCCGGGCCAGAGCCCTGGGGCTGGCCGGGCCTGCGA
GAGCTGTTACACCACACAGTCTTACCAGTGGTATTCTTGGGGTCCCCCTAACATGCAGTGTCGTCTCTGC
GCATCTTGTTGGACATATTGGAAGAAATATGGTGGCTTGAAAATGCCAACCCGGTTAGATGGAGAGAGGC
CAGGACCAAACCGCAGTAACATGAGTCCCCACGGCCTCCCAGCCCGGAGCAGCGGGAGCCCCAAGTTTGC
CATGAAGACCAGGCAGGCTTTCTATCTGCACACGACGAAGCTGACGCGGATCGCCCGGCGCCTGTGCCGT
GAGATCCTGCGCCCGTGGCACGCTGCGCGGCACCCCTACCTGCCCATCAACAGCGCGGCCATCAAGGCCG
AGTGCACGGCGCGGCTGCCCGAAGCCTCCCAGAGCCCGCTGGTGCTGAAGCAGGCGGTACGCAAGCCGCT
GGAAGCCGTGCTTCGGTATCTTGAGACCCACCCCCGCCCCCCCAAGCCTGACCCCGTGAAAAGCGTGTCC
AGCGTGCTCAGCAGCCTGACGCCCGCCAAGGTGGCCCCCGTCATCAACAACGGCTCCCCCACCATCCTGG
GCAAGCGCAGCTACGAGCAGCACAACGGGGTGGACGGCAACATGAAGAAGCGCCTCTTGATGCCCAGTAG
GGGTCTGGCAAACCACGGACAGGCCAGGCACATGGGACCAAGCCGGAACCTCCTGCTCAACGGGAAGTCC
TACCCCACCAAAGTGCGCCTGATCCGGGGGGGCTCCCTGCCCCCAGTCAAGCGGCGGCGGATGAACTGGA
TCGACGCCCCGGATGACGTGTTCTACATGGCCACAGAGGAGACCAGGAAGATCCGCAAGCTGCTCTCATC
CTCGGAAACCAAGCGTGCTGCCCGCCGGCCCTACAAGCCCATCGCCCTGCGCCAGAGCCAGGCCCTGCCG
CCGCGGCCACCGCCACCTGCGCCCGTCAACGACGAGCCCATCGTCATCGAGGACTAGTAATGAACTAGTC
CGTAACTTGAAAGTATTTCGATTTCTTGGCTTTATATATCTTGTGGAAAGGACGACGATATTCCAACTGC
GAAAGTCGA
