>Addgene plasmid #144355 | TFORF2895 | depositor partial sequence | sequence record 285181 | Barcode
CGATATTCCAACTGCGAAAGTCGA
